Addgene plasmid #112593: pTAT5
Purpose: (Empty Backbone) Used for expression of protein in E. coli as Thrombin cleavable N-terminal 6His-tag-thioredoxin fusions
Depositing lab: Marko Hyvönen & Johan Peränen. Depositing organization: Lab of Johan Peränen. Publication: T7 vectors with modified T7lac promoter for expression of proteins in Escherichia coli. Peranen J, Rikkonen M, Hyvonen M, Kaariainen L. Anal Biochem. 1996 May 1;236(2):371-3. S0003269796901876 PubMed 8660525.
Backbone
  Vector backbone: pBAT4
  Vector type: Bacterial Expression
  Tag / fusion protein: 6xHis-thioredoxin (N terminal on backbone)
Growth in bacteria
  Bacterial resistance: Ampicillin, 100 μg/mL
  Growth temperature: 37°C
  Growth strain: DH5alpha
  Copy number: High Copy
Gene/Insert
  Gene/Insert name: None
  Tag / fusion protein: 6xHis-thioredoxin (N terminal on backbone)
Terms and licenses: Academic/Nonprofit Terms; Industry Terms: Not Available to Industry
How to cite: pTAT5 was a gift from Marko Hyvönen & Johan Peränen (Addgene plasmid # 112593 ; http://n2t.net/addgene:112593 ; RRID:Addgene_112593)
