[The description below was written by a language model from this plasmid's Addgene catalogue record and pLannotate feature annotations shown in this document.]
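Description:
pTAT5 is an empty bacterial expression backbone derived from pBAT4. It is designed for producing proteins in E. coli as fusions to an N-terminal 6xHis-thioredoxin tag that can be removed with thrombin. The sequenced plasmid is about 4.8 kb. It replicates from a high-copy ColE1/pUC-type origin and is selected with ampicillin through the bla (AmpR) gene and its native promoter.

The expression cassette begins with a T7 promoter followed directly by a lac operator, the T7lac arrangement. Transcription therefore depends on T7 RNA polymerase supplied by the host and is held off by lac repressor until it is induced with IPTG or lactose. A full-length lacI gene under the lacIq promoter sits on the opposite strand, so the plasmid supplies its own elevated level of repressor to limit leaky expression. Downstream of the operator are the strong ribosome binding site from phage T7 gene 10, the 6xHis coding segment and the E. coli trxA (thioredoxin) open reading frame. Between trxA and the T7 terminator lies a stretch where a gene of interest would be inserted. The thrombin site named in the catalogue entry is not annotated separately, and the cloning sites in this region are not listed in the record. A reverse-oriented SP6 promoter is also annotated in this region.

The remaining annotations are short fragments (f1/M13 origin, bom, rop, lacZα, RSF origin and a second lacI piece) that look like backbone remnants or partial matches rather than functional elements. The His tag allows metal-affinity purification, and thioredoxin is commonly used as a solubility-enhancing fusion partner.
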