Features (pLannotate 1.2.2; 24 found; start..end, strand, type, name):
      1..55      +  rep_origin     RSF ori (fragment): Plasmids containing the RSF 1030 origin of replication can be propagated in E. coli cells that contain additional plasmids with compatible origins.
     57..113     +  CDS            lacI (fragment): lac repressor; lacI; The lac repressor binds to the lac operator to inhibit transcription in E. coli. This inhibition can be relieved by adding lactose or isopropyl-β-D-thiogalactopyranoside (IPTG).
    116..134     +  promoter       T7 promoter: promoter for bacteriophage T7 RNA polymerase
    134..158     +  protein_bind   lac operator: The lac repressor binds to the lac operator to inhibit transcription in E. coli. This inhibition can be relieved by adding lactose or isopropyl-β-D-thiogalactopyranoside (IPTG). lac repressor encoded by lacI
    171..193     +  RBS            RBS: efficient ribosome binding site from bacteriophage T7 gene 10 (Olins and Rangwala, 1989)
    213..230     +  CDS            7xHis (fragment): 6xHis affinity tag
    240..566     +  CDS            trxA: THIO_ECO57 - Experimental evidence at protein level: Swiss-Prot protein existence level 1. Participates in various redox reactions through the reversible oxidation of its active center dithiol to a disulfide and catalyzes dithiol-disulfide exchange reactions. From Escherichia coli O157:H7.
    687..705     -  promoter       SP6 promoter: promoter for bacteriophage SP6 RNA polymerase
    720..769     +  CDS            SET1 (fragment): solubility-enhancement tag derived from T7 phage gene 10B
    777..824     +  terminator     T7 terminator: transcription terminator for bacteriophage T7 RNA polymerase
    853..919     +  CDS            lacZα (fragment): LacZα fragment of β-galactosidase; lacZ fragment
    923..1144    -  rep_origin     M13 ori (fragment) (sequence partly withheld): M13 bacteriophage origin of replication; arrow indicates direction of (+) strand synthesis
   1145..1165    -  misc_feature   MCS (fragment): pUC18/19 multiple cloning site
   1164..1182    -  promoter       lac UV5 promoter (fragment): E. coli lac promoter with an "up" mutation
   1197..1218    -  protein_bind   CAP binding site: CAP binding activates transcription in the presence of cAMP. E. coli catabolite activator protein
   1231..2313    -  CDS            lacI: lac repressor; lacI; The lac repressor binds to the lac operator to inhibit transcription in E. coli. This inhibition can be relieved by adding lactose or isopropyl-β-D-thiogalactopyranoside (IPTG).
   2314..2391    -  promoter       lacIq promoter: lacI (mutant); In the lacIq allele, a single base change in the promoter boosts expression of the lacI gene about 10-fold.
   2391..2409    -  misc_feature   MCS (fragment): pUC18/19 multiple cloning site
   2410..2640    -  rep_origin     f1 ori (fragment) (sequence partly withheld): f1 bacteriophage origin of replication; arrow indicates direction of (+) strand synthesis
   2641..2740    -  misc_feature   bom (fragment): basis of mobility region from pBR322
   2842..2877    -  CDS            rop (fragment): Rop protein, which maintains plasmids at low copy number; rop
   2972..3076    +  promoter       AmpR promoter: bla
   3077..3937    +  CDS            AmpR: β-lactamase; bla; confers resistance to ampicillin, carbenicillin, and related antibiotics
   4108..4696    +  rep_origin     ori: high-copy-number ColE1/pMB1/pBR322/pUC origin of replication
>Addgene plasmid #112593 | pTAT5 | addgene full sequence | sequence record 220196 | Addgene NGS Result
GCTCGCCGCAGCCGAACGACCGAGCGCAGCGAGTCAGTGAGCGAGGAAGCGGAAGAGCGCCCAATACGCA
AACCGCCTCTCCCCGCGCGTTGGCCGATTCATTAATGCAGCTGATTAATACGACTCACTATAGGGAATTG
TGAGCGGATAACAATTCCTCTAGAAATAATTTTGTTTAACTTTAAGAAGGAGATATATCCATGAACACCA
TTCATCACCATCACCATCACAACACTAGTATGAGCGATAAAATTATTCACCTGACTGACGACAGTTTTGA
CACGGATGTACTCAAAGCGGACGGGGCGATCCTCGTCGATTTCTGGGCAGAGTGGTGCGGTCCGTGCAAA
ATGATCGCCCCGATTCTGGATGAAATCGCTGACGAATATCAGGGCAAACTGACCGTTGCAAAACTGAACA
TCGATCAAAACCCTGGCACTGCGCCGAAATATGGCATCCGTGGTATCCCGACTCTGCTGCTGTTCAAAAA
CGGTGAAGTGGCGGCAACCAAAGTGGGTGCACTGTCTAAAGGTCAGTTGAAAGAGTTCCTCGACGCTAAC
CTGGCGACTAGTGGATCTGGTGGTGGTGGCGGCCGCCTGGTTCCGAGGGGATCCATGGATATCGAATTCG
TCGACCTCGAGGGATCCGGGCCCTCTAGATGCGGCCGCATGCATAAGCTTGAGTATTCTATAGTGTCACC
TAAATCCCAGCTTGATCCGGCTGCTAACAAAGCCCGAAAGGAAGCTGAGTTGGCTGCTGCCACCGCTGAG
CAATAACTAGCATAACCCCTTGGGGCCTCTAAACGGGTCTTGAGGGGTTTTTTGCTGAAAGGAGGAACTA
TATCCGGATAACCTGGCGTAATAGCGAAGAGGCCCGCACCGATCGCCCTTCCCAACAGTTGCGCAGCCTG
AATGGCGAATGGAAATTGTAAGCGTTAATATTTTGTTAAAATTCGCGTTAAATTTTTGTTAAATCAGCTC
ATTTTTTAACCAATAGGCCGAAATCGGCAAAATCCCTTATAAATCAAAAGAATAGACCGAGATAGGGT
[37 nt withheld, positions 1049-1085]
AAAGAACGTGGACTCCAACGTCAAAGG
[32 nt withheld, positions 1113-1144]
AGCTTGCATGCCTGCAGGTCGGAAGCATAAAGTGTAAAGCCTGGGGTGCCTAATGAGTGAGCTAACTTAC
ATTAATTGCGTTGCGCTCACTGCCCGCTTTCCAGTCGGGAAACCTGTCGTGCCAGCTGCATTAATGAATC
GGCCAACGCGCGGGGAGAGGCGGTTTGCGTATTGGGCGCCAGGGTGGTTTTTCTTTTCACCAGTGAGACG
GGCAACAGCTGATTGCCCTTCACCGCCTGGCCCTGAGAGAGTTGCAGCAAGCGGTCCACGCTGGTTTGCC
CCAGCAGGCGAAAATCCTGTTTGATGGTGGTTAACGGCGGGATATAACATGAGCTGTCTTCGGTATCGTC
GTATCCCACTACCGAGATATCCGCACCAACGCGCAGCCCGGACTCGGTAATGGCGCGCATTGCGCCCAGC
GCCATCTGATCGTTGGCAACCAGCATCGCAGTGGGAACGATGCCCTCATTCAGCATTTGCATGGTTTGTT
GAAAACCGGACATGGCACTCCAGTCGCCTTCCCGTTCCGCTATCGGCTGAATTTGATTGCGAGTGAGATA
TTTATGCCAGCCAGCCAGACGCAGACGCGCCGAGACAGAACTTAATGGGCCCGCTAACAGCGCGATTTGC
TGGTGACCCAATGCGACCAGATGCTCCACGCCCAGTCGCGTACCGTCTTCATGGGAGAAAATAATACTGT
TGATGGGTGTCTGGTCAGAGACATCAAGAAATAACGCCGGAACATTAGTGCAGGCAGCTTCCACAGCAAT
GGCATCCTGGTCATCCAGCGGATAGTTAATGATCAGCCCACTGACGCGTTGCGCGAGAAGATTGTGCACC
GCCGCTTTACAGGCTTCGACGCCGCTTCGTTCTACCATCGACACCACCACGCTGGCACCCAGTTGATCGG
CGCGAGATTTAATCGCCGCGACAATTTGCGACGGCGCGTGCAGGGCCAGACTGGAGGTGGCAACGCCAAT
CAGCAACGACTGTTTGCCCGCCAGTTGTTGTGCCACGCGGTTGGGAATGTAATTCAGCTCCGCCATCGCC
GCTTCCACTTTTTCCCGCGTTTTCGCAGAAACGTGGCTGGCCTGGTTCACCACGCGGGAAACGGTCTGAT
AAGAGACACCGGCATACTCTGCGACATCGTATAACGTTACTGGTTTCACATTCACCACCCTGAATTGACT
CTCTTCCGGGCGCTATCATGCCATACCGCGAAAGGTTTTGCACCATTCGATGGTGTCGGGTACCGAGCTC
GAATTGTGAACCATCACCCT
[91 nt withheld, positions 2425-2515]
G
[124 nt withheld, positions 2517-2640]
CCTGATGCGGTATTTTCTCCTTACGCATCTGTGCGGTATTTCACACCGCATATGGTGCACTCTCAGTACA
ATCTGCTCTGATGCCGCATAGTTAAGCCAGCCCCGACACCCGCCAACACCCGCTGACGCGCCCTGACGGG
CTTGTCTGCTCCCGGCATCCGCTTACAGACAAGCTGTGACCGTCTCCGGGAGCTGCATGTGTCAGAGGTT
TTCACCGTCATCACCGAAACGCGCGAGACGAAAGGGCCTCGTGATACGCCTATTTTTATAGGTTAATGTC
ATGATAATAATGGTTTCTTAGACGTCAGGTGGCACTTTTCGGGGAAATGTGCGCGGAACCCCTATTTGTT
TATTTTTCTAAATACATTCAAATATGTATCCGCTCATGAGACAATAACCCTGATAAATGCTTCAATAATA
TTGAAAAAGGAAGAGTATGAGTATTCAACATTTCCGTGTCGCCCTTATTCCCTTTTTTGCGGCATTTTGC
CTTCCTGTTTTTGCTCACCCAGAAACGCTGGTGAAAGTAAAAGATGCTGAAGATCAGTTGGGTGCACGAG
TGGGTTACATCGAACTGGATCTCAACAGCGGTAAGATCCTTGAGAGTTTTCGCCCCGAAGAACGTTTTCC
AATGATGAGCACTTTTAAAGTTCTGCTATGTGGCGCGGTATTATCCCGTATTGACGCCGGGCAAGAGCAA
CTCGGTCGCCGCATACACTATTCTCAGAATGACTTGGTTGAGTACTCACCAGTCACAGAAAAGCATCTTA
CGGATGGCATGACAGTAAGAGAATTATGCAGTGCTGCCATAACCATGAGTGATAACACTGCGGCCAACTT
ACTTCTGACAACGATCGGAGGACCGAAGGAGCTAACCGCTTTTTTGCACAACATGGGGGATCATGTAACT
CGCCTTGATCGTTGGGAACCGGAGCTGAATGAAGCCATACCAAACGACGAGCGTGACACCACGATGCCTG
TAGCAATGGCAACAACGTTGCGCAAACTATTAACTGGCGAACTACTTACTCTAGCTTCCCGGCAACAATT
AATAGACTGGATGGAGGCGGATAAAGTTGCAGGACCACTTCTGCGCTCGGCCCTTCCGGCTGGCTGGTTT
ATTGCTGATAAATCTGGAGCCGGTGAGCGTGGGTCTCGCGGTATCATTGCAGCACTGGGGCCAGATGGTA
AGCCCTCCCGTATCGTAGTTATCTACACGACGGGGAGTCAGGCAACTATGGATGAACGAAATAGACAGAT
CGCTGAGATAGGTGCCTCACTGATTAAGCATTGGTAACTGTCAGACCAAGTTTACTCATATATACTTTAG
ATTGATTTAAAACTTCATTTTTAATTTAAAAGGATCTAGGTGAAGATCCTTTTTGATAATCTCATGACCA
AAATCCCTTAACGTGAGTTTTCGTTCCACTGAGCGTCAGACCCCGTAGAAAAGATCAAAGGATCTTCTTG
AGATCCTTTTTTTCTGCGCGTAATCTGCTGCTTGCAAACAAAAAAACCACCGCTACCAGCGGTGGTTTGT
TTGCCGGATCAAGAGCTACCAACTCTTTTTCCGAAGGTAACTGGCTTCAGCAGAGCGCAGATACCAAATA
CTGTTCTTCTAGTGTAGCCGTAGTTAGGCCACCACTTCAAGAACTCTGTAGCACCGCCTACATACCTCGC
TCTGCTAATCCTGTTACCAGTGGCTGCTGCCAGTGGCGATAAGTCGTGTCTTACCGGGTTGGACTCAAGA
CGATAGTTACCGGATAAGGCGCAGCGGTCGGGCTGAACGGGGGGTTCGTGCACACAGCCCAGCTTGGAGC
GAACGACCTACACCGAACTGAGATACCTACAGCGTGAGCTATGAGAAAGCGCCACGCTTCCCGAAGGGAG
AAAGGCGGACAGGTATCCGGTAAGCGGCAGGGTCGGAACAGGAGAGCGCACGAGGGAGCTTCCAGGGGGA
AACGCCTGGTATCTTTATAGTCCTGTCGGGTTTCGCCACCTCTGACTTGAGCGTCGATTTTTGTGATGCT
CGTCAGGGGGGCGGAGCCTATGGAAAAACGCCAGCAACGCGGCCTTTTTACGGTTCCTGGCCTTTTGCTG
GCCTTTTGCTCACATGTTCTTTCCTGCGTTATCCCCTGATTCTGTGGATAACCGTATTACCGCCTTTGAG
TGAGCTGATACC
